Addgene plasmid #152696: pGBW-m4134388
Purpose: Mammalian expression plasmid for SARS-CoV-2 M (membrane)
Depositing lab: Ginkgo Bioworks & Benjie Chen. Depositing organization: Ginkgo Bioworks.
Backbone
  Vector backbone: pTwist_CMV_Puro_6
  Backbone size w/o insert (bp): 6080
  Vector type: Mammalian Expression
  Selectable markers: Puromycin
Growth in bacteria
  Bacterial resistance: Ampicillin, 100 μg/mL
  Growth temperature: 37°C
  Growth strain: DH5alpha
  Copy number: High Copy
Gene/Insert
  Gene/Insert name: SARS-CoV-2 M (membrane) (alt names: membrane glycoprotein; M protein)
  Species: Severe acute respiratory syndrome coronavirus 2
  Insert size (bp): 662
  Mutation: wt
  Entrez Gene: M (a.k.a. GU280_gp05)
  Promoter: CMV
  Tag / fusion protein: Cleavable TEV;3xFlag (C terminal on backbone)
  Cloning method: Unknown
Resource information
  A portion of this plasmid was derived from a plasmid made by: GinkgoBioworks
Depositor comments: NCBI reference sequence: YP_009724393.1
How to cite: pGBW-m4134388 was a gift from Ginkgo Bioworks & Benjie Chen (Addgene plasmid # 152696 ; http://n2t.net/addgene:152696 ; RRID:Addgene_152696)
