[The description below was written by a language model from this plasmid's Addgene catalogue record and pLannotate feature annotations shown in this document.]
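Description:
pGBW-m4134388 is a mammalian expression plasmid for the wild-type membrane (M) glycoprotein of SARS-CoV-2, built on the pTwist_CMV_Puro_6 backbone. It is propagated in E. coli as a high-copy plasmid through a ColE1/pUC-type origin and selected with ampicillin via a full-length β-lactamase (AmpR) gene. For selection in mammalian cells it carries a separate cassette in which the human ubiquitin C (UbC) promoter drives puromycin N-acetyltransferase, followed by a synthetic polyadenylation signal.

The payload is the M open reading frame, annotated as matching the SARS-CoV-2 M protein, a viral envelope component central to virion morphogenesis and assembly. Expression is driven by the CMV immediate early enhancer and promoter. Because the sequence record is circular, the enhancer is annotated at the end of the map and the core promoter elements at the start, directly upstream of the coding sequence. According to the catalogue entry, the backbone supplies a C-terminal TEV-cleavable 3xFLAG tag. The automated annotation detects only a FLAG fragment downstream of the M gene and does not call the TEV site separately. An SV40 poly(A) signal lies downstream of the tagged gene, although it is annotated on the opposite strand. The expression unit is flanked by β-globin insulator elements, bacterial rrnG and T7 terminators, and an additional synthetic poly(A) signal, which likely help isolate it from read-through transcription from neighbouring regions.

The record supports use for transient expression of M in mammalian cells or, with puromycin, selection of expressing cells. The FLAG epitope allows detection or affinity capture, and the TEV site allows tag removal.
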