Features (pLannotate 1.2.2; 20 found; start..end, strand, type, name):
     73..90      -  promoter       CMV promoter (fragment): human cytomegalovirus (CMV) immediate early promoter
    153..204     +  promoter       CMVd2 promoter: truncated human cytomegalovirus (CMV) immediate early promoter that yields moderately reduced expression relative to the full-length promoter
    279..944     +  CDS            VME1_SARS2: Experimental evidence at protein level: Swiss-Prot protein existence level 1. Component of the viral envelope that plays a central role in virus morphogenesis and assembly via its interactions with other viral proteins (By similarity). Regulates the localization of S protein at cis-Golgi, the place of virus budding (PubMed:33229438). May act by binding cytoplasmic c-terminus of S (PubMed:33229438). From Severe acute respiratory syndrome coronavirus 2 (2019-nCoV) (SARS-CoV-2).
   1011..1033    +  CDS            FLAG (fragment): FLAG® epitope tag, followed by an enterokinase cleavage site
   1087..1208    -  polyA_signal   SV40 poly(A) signal: SV40 polyadenylation signal
   1231..1300    -  CDS            large T antigen (fragment): large T antigen from SV40 (simian virus 40)
   1323..1369    +  terminator     T7 terminator: transcription terminator for bacteriophage T7 RNA polymerase
   1399..1535    +  terminator     rrnG terminator: transcription terminator from the E. coli ribosomal RNA rrnG operon (Albrechtsen et al., 1991)
   1580..1651    +  misc_feature   3' β-globin insulator: insulator downstream of the human β-globin locus (Farrell et al., 2002)
   1877..2465    -  rep_origin     ori: high-copy-number ColE1/pMB1/pBR322/pUC origin of replication
   2637..2701    -  CDS            bla(M) (fragment): β-lactamase lacking the signal sequence; bla(M); allows cytosolic expression of β-lactamase
   2965..4174    +  promoter       UbC promoter: human ubiquitin C promoter
   4178..4775    +  CDS            PuroR (fragment): puromycin N-acetyltransferase; pac from Streptomyces; confers resistance to puromycin
   4804..4852    +  polyA_signal   poly(A) signal: synthetic polyadenylation signal
   5118..5978    +  CDS            AmpR: β-lactamase; bla; confers resistance to ampicillin, carbenicillin, and related antibiotics
   5991..6127    +  terminator     rrnG terminator: transcription terminator from the E. coli ribosomal RNA rrnG operon (Albrechtsen et al., 1991)
   6279..6350    +  misc_feature   5' β-globin insulator: insulator upstream of the human β-globin locus (Farrell et al., 2002)
   6355..6401    -  terminator     T7 terminator: transcription terminator for bacteriophage T7 RNA polymerase
   6419..6467    -  polyA_signal   poly(A) signal: synthetic polyadenylation signal
   6548..6851    +  enhancer       CMV enhancer: human cytomegalovirus immediate early enhancer
>Addgene plasmid #152696 | pGBW-m4134388 | addgene full sequence | sequence record 300227 | Addgene NGS Result
CTGATGCGGTTTTGGCAGTACATCAATGGGCGTGGATAGCGGTTTGACTCACGGGGATTTCCAAGTCTCC
ACCCCATTGACGTCAATGGGAGTTTGTTTTGGCACCAAAATCAACGGGACTTTCCAAAATGTCGTAACAA
CTCCGCCCCATTGACGCAAATGGGCGGTAGGCGTGTACGGTGGGAGGTCTATATAAGCAGAGCTGGTTTA
GTGAACCGTCAGATCAGATCTTTGTCGATCCTACCATCCACTCGACACACCCGCCAGCGGCCGCCACCAT
GGCGGACAGCAACGGCACTATTACAGTCGAAGAGCTTAAGAAATTACTCGAGCAGTGGAATTTGGTAATA
GGATTCCTGTTTCTAACGTGGATCTGTCTGCTGCAATTCGCATATGCCAACCGGAATAGATTTCTCTACA
TCATTAAGTTGATCTTCCTGTGGCTGCTTTGGCCTGTGACCTTGGCTTGCTTTGTTCTGGCCGCCGTGTA
CCGCATAAACTGGATTACCGGTGGGATCGCTATCGCAATGGCGTGCCTCGTGGGCCTTATGTGGCTGTCC
TATTTTATAGCCTCATTCCGACTCTTTGCTCGTACTAGGAGTATGTGGTCTTTCAATCCCGAAACAAATA
TTTTACTAAACGTCCCGCTGCATGGGACCATTTTAACAAGACCATTGCTAGAGAGCGAGCTCGTGATCGG
CGCAGTTATACTGCGGGGACACCTCAGGATCGCCGGACACCATCTGGGTCGCTGTGATATTAAAGACCTG
CCCAAGGAAATAACAGTGGCTACCTCGCGTACTCTTTCATACTATAAACTGGGAGCCAGCCAGAGAGTGG
CCGGGGATTCTGGCTTCGCAGCATATAGTCGATACAGGATCGGGAACTACAAGCTGAATACGGACCACTC
CTCCTCTAGTGATAATATTGCATTGCTCGTACAGGAAAACCTTTACTTTCAGTCGATGGATTATAAGGAC
CACGATGGAGACTACAAAGATCATGACATTGATTACAAGGACGACGATGACAAATAAGCTAGCTTGACTG
ACTGAGATACAGCGTACCTTCAGCTCACAGACATGATAAGATACATTGATGAGTTTGGACAAACCACAAC
TAGAATGCAGTGAAAAAAATGCTTTATTTGTGAAATTTGTGATGCTATTGCTTTATTTGTAACCATTATA
AGCTGCAATAAACAAGTTAACAACAACAATTGCATTCATTTTATGTTTCAGGTTCAGGGGGAGGTGTGGG
AGGTTTTTTAAAGCAAGTAAAACCTCTACAAATGTGGTATTGGCCCATCTCTATCGGTATCGTAGCATAA
CCCCTTGGGGCCTCTAAACGGGTCTTGAGGGGTTTTTTGTGCCCCTCGGGCCGGATTGCTATCTACCGGC
ATTGGCGCAGAAAAAAATGCCTGATGCGACGCTGCGCGTCTTATACTCCCACATATGCCAGATTCAGCAA
CGGATACGGCTTCCCCAACTTGCCCACTTCCATACGTGTCCTCCTTACCAGAAATTTATCCTTAAGGTCG
TCAGCTATCCTGCAGGCGATCTCTCGATTTCGATCAAGACATTCCTTTAATGGTCTTTTCTGGACACCAC
TAGGGGTCAGAAGTAGTTCATCAAACTTTCTTCCCTCCCTAATCTCATTGGTTACCTTGGGCTATCGAAA
CTTAATTAACCAGTCAAGTCAGCTACTTGGCGAGATCGACTTGTCTGGGTTTCGACTACGCTCAGAATTG
CGTCAGTCAAGTTCGATCTGGTCCTTGCTATTGCACCCGTTCTCCGATTACGAGTTTCATTTAAATCATG
TGAGCAAAAGGCCAGCAAAAGGCCAGGAACCGTAAAAAGGCCGCGTTGCTGGCGTTTTTCCATAGGCTCC
GCCCCCCTGACGAGCATCACAAAAATCGACGCTCAAGTCAGAGGTGGCGAAACCCGACAGGACTATAAAG
ATACCAGGCGTTTCCCCCTGGAAGCTCCCTCGTGCGCTCTCCTGTTCCGACCCTGCCGCTTACCGGATAC
CTGTCCGCCTTTCTCCCTTCGGGAAGCGTGGCGCTTTCTCATAGCTCACGCTGTAGGTATCTCAGTTCGG
TGTAGGTCGTTCGCTCCAAGCTGGGCTGTGTGCACGAACCCCCCGTTCAGCCCGACCGCTGCGCCTTATC
CGGTAACTATCGTCTTGAGTCCAACCCGGTAAGACACGACTTATCGCCACTGGCAGCAGCCACTGGTAAC
AGGATTAGCAGAGCGAGGTATGTAGGCGGTGCTACAGAGTTCTTGAAGTGGTGGCCTAACTACGGCTACA
CTAGAAGAACAGTATTTGGTATCTGCGCTCTGCTGAAGCCAGTTACCTTCGGAAAAAGAGTTGGTAGCTC
TTGATCCGGCAAACAAACCACCGCTGGTAGCGGTGGTTTTTTTGTTTGCAAGCAGCAGATTACGCGCAGA
AAAAAAGGATCTCAAGAAGATCCTTTGATCTTTTCTACGGGGTCTGACGCTCAGTGGAACGAAAACTCAC
GTTAAGGGATTTTGGTCATGAGATTATCAAAAAGGATCTTCACCTAGATCCTTTTAAATTAAAAATGAAG
TTTTAAATCAATCTAAAGTATATATGAGTAAACTTGGTCTGACAGTTACCAATGCTTAATCAGTGAGGCA
CCTATCTCAGCGATCTGTCTATTTCGTTCATCCATAGTTGCATTTAAATTTCCGAACTCTCCAAGGCCCT
CGTCGGAAAATCTTCAAACCTTTCGTCCGATCCATCTTGCAGGCTACCTCTCGAACGAACTATCGCAAGT
CTCTTGGCCGGCCTTGCGCCTTGGCTATTGCTTGGCAGCGCCTATCGCCAGGTATTACTCCAATCCCGAA
TATCCGAGATCGGGATCACCCGAGAGAAGTTCAACCTACATCCTCAATCCCGATCTATCCGAGATCCGAG
GAATATCGAAATCGGGGCGCGCCTGGCCTCCGCGCCGGGTTTTGGCGCCTCCCGCGGGCGCCCCCCTCGT
CACGGCGAGCGCTGCCACGTCAGACGAAGGGCGCAGGAGCGTCCTGATCCTTCCGCCCGGACGCTCAGGA
CAGCGGCCCGCTGCTCATAAGACTCGGCCTTAGAACCCCAGTATCAGCAGAAGGACATTTTAGGACGGGA
CTTGGGTGACTCTAGGGCACTGGTTTTCTTTCCAGAGAGCGGAACAGGCGAGGAAAAGTAGTCCCTTCTC
GGCGATTCTGCGGAGGGATCTCCGTGGGGCGGTGAACGCCGATGATTATATAAGGACGCGCCGGGTGTGG
CACAGCTAGTTCCGTCGCAGCCGGGATTTGGGTCGCGGTTCTTGTTTGTGGATCGCTGTGATCGTCACTT
GGTGAGTAGCGGGCTGCTGGGCTGGCCGGGGCTTTCGTGGCCGCCGGGCCGCTCGGTGGGACGGAAGCGT
GTGGAGAGACCGCCAAGGGCTGTAGTCTGGGTCCGCGAGCAAGGTTGCCCTGAACTGGGGGTTGGGGGGA
GCGCAGCAAAATGGCGGCTGTTCCCGAGTCTTGAATGGAAGACGCTTGTGAGGCGGGCTGTGAGGTCGTT
GAAACAAGGTGGGGGGCATGGTGGGCGGCAAGAACCCAAGGTCTTGAGCCCTTCGCTAATGCGGGAAAGC
TCTTATTCGGGTGAGATGGGCTGGGCACCATCTGGGGACCCTGACGTGAAGTTTGTCACTGACTGGAGAA
CTCGGTTTGTCGTCTGTTGCGGGGGCGGCAGTTATGGCGGTGCCGTTGGGCAGTGCACCCGTACCTTTGG
GAGCGCGCGCCCTCGTCGTGTCGTGACGTCACCCGTTCTGTTGGCTTATAATGCAGGGTGGGGCCACCTG
CCGGTAGGTGTGCGGTAGGCTTTTCTCCGTCGCAGGACGCAGGGTTCGGGCCTAGGGTAGGCTCTCCTGA
ATCGACAGGCGCCGGACCTCTGGTGAGGGGAGGGATAAGTGAGGCGTCAGTTTCTTTGGTCGGTTTTATG
TACCTATCTTCTTAAGTAGCTGAAGCTCCGGTTTTGAACTATGCGCTCGGGGTTGGCGAGTGTGTTTTGT
GAAGTTTTTTAGGCACCTTTTGAAATGTAATCATTTGGGTCAATATGTAATTTTCAGTGTTAGACTTGTA
AATTGTCCGCTAAATTCTGGCCGTTTTTGGCTTTTTTGTTAGACAACATGACCGAGTACAAGCCCACGGT
GCGCCTCGCCACCCGCGACGACGTCCCCAGGGCCGTACGCACCCTCGCCGCCGCGTTCGCCGACTACCCC
GCCACGCGCCACACCGTCGATCCGGACCGCCACATCGAGCGGGTCACCGAGCTGCAAGAACTCTTCCTCA
CGCGCGTCGGGCTCGACATCGGCAAGGTGTGGGTCGCGGACGACGGCGCCGCGGTGGCGGTCTGGACCAC
GCCGGAGAGCGTCGAAGCGGGGGCGGTGTTCGCCGAGATCGGCCCGCGCATGGCCGAGTTGAGCGGTTCC
CGGCTGGCCGCGCAGCAACAGATGGAGGGCCTCCTGGCGCCGCACCGGCCCAAGGAGCCCGCGTGGTTCC
TGGCCACCGTCGGCGTCTCGCCCGACCACCAGGGCAAGGGTCTGGGCAGCGCCGTCGTGCTCCCCGGAGT
GGAGGCCGCCGAGCGCGCCGGGGTGCCCGCCTTCCTGGAGACCTCCGCGCCCCGCAACCTCCCCTTCTAC
GAGCGGCTCGGCTTCACCGTCACCGCCGACGTCGAGGTGCCCGAAGGACCGCGCACCTGGTGCATGACCC
GCAAGCCCGGTGCCTAGGCTAGTATGTAAGCCTAGTCTTAGATAATAAAATCGCTATCCATCGAAGATGG
ATGTGTGTTGGTTTTTTGTGTGTGTAACGCTAGGCGCGCCTGGTGTACCGAGAACGATCCTCTCAGTGCG
AGTCTCGACGATCCATATCGTTGCTTGGCAGTCAGCCAGTCGGAATCCAGCTTGGGACCCAGGAAGTCCA
ATCGTCAGATATTGTACTCAAGCCTGGTCACGGCAGCGTACCGATCTGTTTAAACCTAGATATTGATAGT
CTGATCGGTCAACGTATAATCGAGTCCTAGCTTTTGCAAACATCTATCAAGAGACAGGATCAGCAGGAGG
CTTTCGCATGAGTATTCAACATTTCCGTGTCGCCCTTATTCCCTTTTTTGCGGCATTTTGCCTTCCTGTT
TTTGCTCACCCAGAAACGCTGGTGAAAGTAAAAGATGCTGAAGATCAGTTGGGTGCGCGAGTGGGTTACA
TCGAACTGGATCTCAACAGCGGTAAGATCCTTGAGAGTTTTCGCCCCGAAGAACGCTTTCCAATGATGAG
CACTTTTAAAGTTCTGCTATGTGGCGCGGTATTATCCCGTATTGACGCCGGGCAAGAGCAACTCGGTCGC
CGCATACACTATTCTCAGAATGACTTGGTTGAGTATTCACCAGTCACAGAAAAGCATCTTACGGATGGCA
TGACAGTAAGAGAATTATGCAGTGCTGCCATAACCATGAGTGATAACACTGCGGCCAACTTACTTCTGAC
AACGATTGGAGGACCGAAGGAGCTAACCGCTTTTTTGCACAACATGGGGGATCATGTAACTCGCCTTGAT
CGTTGGGAACCGGAGCTGAATGAAGCCATACCAAACGACGAGCGTGACACCACGATGCCTGTAGCAATGG
CAACAACCTTGCGTAAACTATTAACTGGCGAACTACTTACTCTAGCTTCCCGGCAACAGTTGATAGACTG
GATGGAGGCGGATAAAGTTGCAGGACCACTTCTGCGCTCGGCCCTTCCGGCTGGCTGGTTTATTGCTGAT
AAATCTGGAGCCGGTGAGCGTGGGTCTCGCGGTATCATTGCAGCACTGGGGCCAGATGGTAAGCCCTCCC
GTATCGTAGTTATCTACACGACGGGGAGTCAGGCAACTATGGATGAACGAAATAGACAGATCGCTGAGAT
AGGTGCCTCACTGATTAAGCATTGGTAACCGATTCTAGGTGCATTGGCGCAGAAAAAAATGCCTGATGCG
ACGCTGCGCGTCTTATACTCCCACATATGCCAGATTCAGCAACGGATACGGCTTCCCCAACTTGCCCACT
TCCATACGTGTCCTCCTTACCAGAAATTTATCCTTAAGATCCCGAATCGTTTAAACTCGACTCTGGCTCT
ATCGAATCTCCGTCGTTTCGAGCTTACGCGAACAGCCGTGGCGCTCATTTGCTCGTCGGGCATCGAATCT
CGTCAGCTATCGTCAGCTTACCTTTTTGGCAGCGATCGCGGCTCCCGACATCTTGGACCATTAGCTCCAC
AGGTATCTTCTTCCCTCTAGTGGTCATAACAGCAGCTTCAGCTACCTCTCAATTCAAAAAACCCCTCAAG
ACCCGTTTAGAGGCCCCAAGGGGTTATGCTATCAATCGTTGCGTTACACACACAAAAAACCAACACACAT
CCATCTTCGATGGATAGCGATTTTATTATCTAACTGCTGATCGAGTGTAGCCAGATCTAGTAATCAATTA
CGGGGTCATTAGTTCATAGCCCATATATGGAGTTCCGCGTTACATAACTTACGGTAAATGGCCCGCCTGG
CTGACCGCCCAACGACCCCCGCCCATTGACGTCAATAATGACGTATGTTCCCATAGTAACGCCAATAGGG
ACTTTCCATTGACGTCAATGGGTGGAGTATTTACGGTAAACTGCCCACTTGGCAGTACATCAAGTGTATC
ATATGCCAAGTACGCCCCCTATTGACGTCAATGACGGTAAATGGCCCGCCTGGCATTATGCCCAGTACAT
GACCTTATGGGACTTTCCTACTTGGCAGTACATCTACGTATTAGTCATCGCTATTACCATG
